Addgene plasmid #120175: GFP-SBP-VAP-A*
Purpose: Expresses a chimera of GFP (fluorescent tag), SBP tag and the C-terminal of ER-resident protein VAP-A
Depositing lab: Juan Bonifacino. Depositing organization: National Institute of Child Health and Human Development (NICHD). Publication: Reversible association with motor proteins (RAMP): A streptavidin-based method to manipulate organelle positioning. Guardia CM, De Pace R, Sen A, Saric A, Jarnik M, Kolin DA, Kunwar A, Bonifacino JS. PLoS Biol. 2019 May 17;17(5):e3000279. doi: 10.1371/journal.pbio.3000279. eCollection 2019 May. PubMed 31100061.
Backbone
  Vector backbone: pEGFP-C1
  Backbone manufacturer: Clontech
  Backbone size w/o insert (bp): 4721
  Total vector size (bp): 5237
  Modifications to backbone: Contains mutation A206K for producing monomeric eGFP
  Vector type: Mammalian Expression
  Selectable markers: Neomycin (select with G418)
Growth in bacteria
  Bacterial resistance: Kanamycin, 50 μg/mL
  Growth temperature: 37°C
  Growth strain: DH5alpha
  Copy number: High Copy
Gene/Insert
  Gene/Insert name: VAMP associated protein A (alt name: VAP-A)
  Species: H. sapiens (human)
  Insert size (bp): 516
  Mutation: Truncated VAP-A: 118-249
  Entrez Gene: VAPA (a.k.a. VAMP-A, VAP-33, VAP-A, VAP33, hVAP-33)
  Promoter: CMV
  Tag / fusion protein: EGFP (N terminal on backbone); SBP (N terminal on insert)
  Cloning method: Gibson Cloning
  Sequencing primers: 5′ SV40pA rev; 3′ EGFPC1 fwd
Terms and licenses: Academic/Nonprofit Terms; Industry Terms: Not Available to Industry
How to cite: GFP-SBP-VAP-A* was a gift from Juan Bonifacino (Addgene plasmid # 120175 ; http://n2t.net/addgene:120175 ; RRID:Addgene_120175)
