[The description below was written by a language model from this plasmid's Addgene catalogue record and pLannotate feature annotations shown in this document.]
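Description:
GFP-SBP-VAP-A* is a mammalian expression plasmid built on the Clontech pEGFP-C1 backbone, with a total size of about 5.2 kb. It is maintained in E. coli at high copy from a ColE1/pUC-type origin and also carries an f1 phage origin. A single NeoR/KanR (Tn5 aminoglycoside phosphotransferase) cassette serves both hosts. The bacterial bla-type promoter drives kanamycin resistance in E. coli, while the adjacent SV40 enhancer/early promoter, together with the HSV TK polyadenylation signal, allows G418 selection of transfected mammalian cells. The short bGH poly(A), large T antigen and ble fragments in the automated annotation appear to be partial matches to backbone sequence rather than functional elements.

The expression unit uses the human CMV immediate-early enhancer and promoter and ends at an SV40 poly(A) signal. It encodes a three-part fusion. The N-terminal part is EGFP carrying the A206K mutation, which makes it monomeric (annotated as mEGFP). After residual multiple cloning site sequence comes an SBP tag. The feature table does not annotate the tag, but it presumably lies in the gap between the MCS fragment and the VAPA coding region. The C-terminal part is a truncated human VAP-A comprising residues 118–249, inserted by Gibson assembly. According to the record, this fragment is the C-terminal portion of the ER-resident protein, so the chimera is intended to label the endoplasmic reticulum with a fluorescent, SBP-bearing protein.

The associated publication describes a streptavidin-based method for reversibly coupling organelles to motor proteins to manipulate their positioning. In that context, this construct would supply the SBP-tagged organelle anchor, with GFP allowing its localisation to be followed by microscopy.
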