Features (pLannotate 1.2.2; 15 found; start..end, strand, type, name):
     40..56      -  polyA_signal   bGH poly(A) signal (fragment): bovine growth hormone polyadenylation signal
    278..866     +  rep_origin     ori: high-copy-number ColE1/pMB1/pBR322/pUC origin of replication
   1041..1344    +  enhancer       CMV enhancer: human cytomegalovirus immediate early enhancer
   1345..1548    +  promoter       CMV promoter: human cytomegalovirus (CMV) immediate early promoter
   1593..2309    +  CDS            mEGFP: mEGFP is a basic (constitutively fluorescent) green fluorescent protein published in 2002, derived from Aequorea victoria. It has moderate acid sensitivity.
   2310..2361    +  misc_feature   MCS (fragment): multiple cloning site
   2478..2873    +  CDS            VAPA (fragment): VAPA_HUMAN - Also known as VAP33. Experimental evidence at protein level: Swiss-Prot protein existence level 1. Binds to OSBPL3, which mediates recruitment of VAPA to plasma membrane sites (PubMed:25447204). The ORP3-VAPA complex stimulates RRAS signaling which in turn attenuates integrin beta-1 (ITGB1) activation at the cell surface (PubMed:25447204). With OSBPL3, may regulate ER morphology (PubMed:16143324). May play a role in vesicle trafficking (PubMed:11511104, PubMed:19289470). From Homo sapiens (Human).
   2898..2982    +  CDS            large T antigen (fragment): large T antigen from SV40 (simian virus 40)
   3005..3126    +  polyA_signal   SV40 poly(A) signal: SV40 polyadenylation signal
   3160..3588    -  rep_origin     f1 ori (sequence partly withheld): f1 bacteriophage origin of replication; arrow indicates direction of (+) strand synthesis
   3615..3719    +  promoter       AmpR promoter: bla
   3721..4078    +  promoter       SV40 promoter: SV40 enhancer and early promoter
   4113..4907    +  CDS            NeoR/KanR: aminoglycoside phosphotransferase from Tn5; aph(3')-II (or nptII); confers resistance to neomycin, kanamycin, and G418 (Geneticin®)
   4928..5080    +  CDS            ble (fragment): BLE_KLEPN - Experimental evidence at protein level: Swiss-Prot protein existence level 1. Binding protein with a strong affinity to the bleomycin family of antibiotics. Binds to CL990; an antimitotic-antibiotic compound. From Klebsiella pneumoniae.
   5139..5186    +  polyA_signal   HSV TK poly(A) signal: herpes simplex virus thymidine kinase polyadenylation signal (Cole and Stacy, 1985)
>Addgene plasmid #120175 | GFP-SBP-VAP-A* | addgene full sequence | sequence record 247525 | Addgene NGS Result
GACCCCATTGGGGCCAATACGCCCGCGTTTCTTCCTTTTCCCCACCCCACCCCCCAAGTTCGGGTGAAGG
CCCAGGGCTCGCAGCCAACGTCGGGGCGGCAGGCCCTGCCATAGCCTCAGGTTACTCATATATACTTTAG
ATTGATTTAAAACTTCATTTTTAATTTAAAAGGATCTAGGTGAAGATCCTTTTTGATAATCTCATGACCA
AAATCCCTTAACGTGAGTTTTCGTTCCACTGAGCGTCAGACCCCGTAGAAAAGATCAAAGGATCTTCTTG
AGATCCTTTTTTTCTGCGCGTAATCTGCTGCTTGCAAACAAAAAAACCACCGCTACCAGCGGTGGTTTGT
TTGCCGGATCAAGAGCTACCAACTCTTTTTCCGAAGGTAACTGGCTTCAGCAGAGCGCAGATACCAAATA
CTGTTCTTCTAGTGTAGCCGTAGTTAGGCCACCACTTCAAGAACTCTGTAGCACCGCCTACATACCTCGC
TCTGCTAATCCTGTTACCAGTGGCTGCTGCCAGTGGCGATAAGTCGTGTCTTACCGGGTTGGACTCAAGA
CGATAGTTACCGGATAAGGCGCAGCGGTCGGGCTGAACGGGGGGTTCGTGCACACAGCCCAGCTTGGAGC
GAACGACCTACACCGAACTGAGATACCTACAGCGTGAGCTATGAGAAAGCGCCACGCTTCCCGAAGGGAG
AAAGGCGGACAGGTATCCGGTAAGCGGCAGGGTCGGAACAGGAGAGCGCACGAGGGAGCTTCCAGGGGGA
AACGCCTGGTATCTTTATAGTCCTGTCGGGTTTCGCCACCTCTGACTTGAGCGTCGATTTTTGTGATGCT
CGTCAGGGGGGCGGAGCCTATGGAAAAACGCCAGCAACGCGGCCTTTTTACGGTTCCTGGCCTTTTGCTG
GCCTTTTGCTCACATGTTCTTTCCTGCGTTATCCCCTGATTCTGTGGATAACCGTATTACCGCCATGCAT
TAGTTATTAATAGTAATCAATTACGGGGTCATTAGTTCATAGCCCATATATGGAGTTCCGCGTTACATAA
CTTACGGTAAATGGCCCGCCTGGCTGACCGCCCAACGACCCCCGCCCATTGACGTCAATAATGACGTATG
TTCCCATAGTAACGCCAATAGGGACTTTCCATTGACGTCAATGGGTGGAGTATTTACGGTAAACTGCCCA
CTTGGCAGTACATCAAGTGTATCATATGCCAAGTACGCCCCCTATTGACGTCAATGACGGTAAATGGCCC
GCCTGGCATTATGCCCAGTACATGACCTTATGGGACTTTCCTACTTGGCAGTACATCTACGTATTAGTCA
TCGCTATTACCATGGTGATGCGGTTTTGGCAGTACATCAATGGGCGTGGATAGCGGTTTGACTCACGGGG
ATTTCCAAGTCTCCACCCCATTGACGTCAATGGGAGTTTGTTTTGGCACCAAAATCAACGGGACTTTCCA
AAATGTCGTAACAACTCCGCCCCATTGACGCAAATGGGCGGTAGGCGTGTACGGTGGGAGGTCTATATAA
GCAGAGCTGGTTTAGTGAACCGTCAGATCCGCTAGCGCTACCGGTCGCCACCATGGTGAGCAAGGGCGAG
GAGCTGTTCACCGGGGTGGTGCCCATCCTGGTCGAGCTGGACGGCGACGTAAACGGCCACAAGTTCAGCG
TGTCCGGCGAGGGCGAGGGCGATGCCACCTACGGCAAGCTGACCCTGAAGTTCATCTGCACCACCGGCAA
GCTGCCCGTGCCCTGGCCCACCCTCGTGACCACCCTGACCTACGGCGTGCAGTGCTTCAGCCGCTACCCC
GACCACATGAAGCAGCACGACTTCTTCAAGTCCGCCATGCCCGAAGGCTACGTCCAGGAGCGCACCATCT
TCTTCAAGGACGACGGCAACTACAAGACCCGCGCCGAGGTGAAGTTCGAGGGCGACACCCTGGTGAACCG
CATCGAGCTGAAGGGCATCGACTTCAAGGAGGACGGCAACATCCTGGGGCACAAGCTGGAGTACAACTAC
AACAGCCACAACGTCTATATCATGGCCGACAAGCAGAAGAACGGCATCAAGGTGAACTTCAAGATCCGCC
ACAACATCGAGGACGGCAGCGTGCAGCTCGCCGACCACTACCAGCAGAACACCCCCATCGGCGACGGCCC
CGTGCTGCTGCCCGACAACCACTACCTGAGCACCCAGTCCAAGCTGAGCAAAGACCCCAACGAGAAGCGC
GATCACATGGTCCTGCTGGAGTTCGTGACCGCCGCCGGGATCACTCTCGGCATGGACGAGCTGTACAAGT
CCGGACTCAGATCTCGAGCTCAAGCTTCGAATTCTGCAGTCGACGGTACCGACGAGAAGACCACTGGTTG
GCGAGGTGGACACGTTGTTGAAGGACTGGCTGGGGAACTTGAACAACTTCGTGCACGACTGGAGCATCAC
CCACAAGGTCAACGTGAACCAGGCAGCCCTGATGAATTAATGGATTCCAAATTGAGATGCGTATTTGAAA
TGCCCAATGAAAATGATAAATTGAATGATATGGAACCTAGCAAAGCTGTTCCACTGAATGCATCTAAGCA
AGATGGACCTATGCCAAAACCACACAGTGTTTCACTTAATGATACCGAAACAAGGAAACTAATGGAAGAG
TGTAAAAGACTTCAGGGAGAAATGATGAAGCTATCAGAAGAAAATCGGCACCTGAGAGATGAAGGTTTAA
GGCTCAGAAAGGTAGCACATTCGGATAAACCTGGATCAACCTCAACTGCATCCTTCAGAGATAATGTCAC
CAGTCCTCTTCCTTCACTTCTTGTTGTAATTGCAGCCATTTTCATTGGATTCTTTCTAGGGAAATTCATC
TTGTAGGATCCACCGGATCTAGATAACTGATCATAATCAGCCATACCACATTTGTAGAGGTTTTACTTGC
TTTAAAAAACCTCCCACACCTCCCCCTGAACCTGAAACATAAAATGAATGCAATTGTTGTTGTTAACTTG
TTTATTGCAGCTTATAATGGTTACAAATAAAGCAATAGCATCACAAATTTCACAAATAAAGCATTTTTTT
CACTGCATTCTAGTTGTGGTTTGTCCAAACTCATCAATGTATCTTAACGCGTAAATTGTAAGCGTTAATA
TTTTGTTAAAATTCGCGTTAAATTTTTGTTAAATCAGCTCATTTTTTAACCAATAGGCCGAAATCGGCAA
AATCCCTTATAAATCAAAAGAATAGACCGAGATAGGGT
[37 nt withheld, positions 3259-3295]
AAAGAACGTGGACTCCAACGTCAAAGG
[49 nt withheld, positions 3323-3371]
T
[91 nt withheld, positions 3373-3463]
G
[124 nt withheld, positions 3465-3588]
CAGGTGGCACTTTTCGGGGAAATGTGCGCGGAACCCCTATTTGTTTATTTTTCTAAATACATTCAAATAT
GTATCCGCTCATGAGACAATAACCCTGATAAATGCTTCAATAATATTGAAAAAGGAAGAGTCCTGAGGCG
GAAAGAACCAGCTGTGGAATGTGTGTCAGTTAGGGTGTGGAAAGTCCCCAGGCTCCCCAGCAGGCAGAAG
TATGCAAAGCATGCATCTCAATTAGTCAGCAACCAGGTGTGGAAAGTCCCCAGGCTCCCCAGCAGGCAGA
AGTATGCAAAGCATGCATCTCAATTAGTCAGCAACCATAGTCCCGCCCCTAACTCCGCCCATCCCGCCCC
TAACTCCGCCCAGTTCCGCCCATTCTCCGCCCCATGGCTGACTAATTTTTTTTATTTATGCAGAGGCCGA
GGCCGCCTCGGCCTCTGAGCTATTCCAGAAGTAGTGAGGAGGCTTTTTTGGAGGCCTAGGCTTTTGCAAA
GATCGATCAAGAGACAGGATGAGGATCGTTTCGCATGATTGAACAAGATGGATTGCACGCAGGTTCTCCG
GCCGCTTGGGTGGAGAGGCTATTCGGCTATGACTGGGCACAACAGACAATCGGCTGCTCTGATGCCGCCG
TGTTCCGGCTGTCAGCGCAGGGGCGCCCGGTTCTTTTTGTCAAGACCGACCTGTCCGGTGCCCTGAATGA
ACTGCAAGACGAGGCAGCGCGGCTATCGTGGCTGGCCACGACGGGCGTTCCTTGCGCAGCTGTGCTCGAC
GTTGTCACTGAAGCGGGAAGGGACTGGCTGCTATTGGGCGAAGTGCCGGGGCAGGATCTCCTGTCATCTC
ACCTTGCTCCTGCCGAGAAAGTATCCATCATGGCTGATGCAATGCGGCGGCTGCATACGCTTGATCCGGC
TACCTGCCCATTCGACCACCAAGCGAAACATCGCATCGAGCGAGCACGTACTCGGATGGAAGCCGGTCTT
GTCGATCAGGATGATCTGGACGAAGAGCATCAGGGGCTCGCGCCAGCCGAACTGTTCGCCAGGCTCAAGG
CGAGCATGCCCGACGGCGAGGATCTCGTCGTGACCCATGGCGATGCCTGCTTGCCGAATATCATGGTGGA
AAATGGCCGCTTTTCTGGATTCATCGACTGTGGCCGGCTGGGTGTGGCGGACCGCTATCAGGACATAGCG
TTGGCTACCCGTGATATTGCTGAAGAGCTTGGCGGCGAATGGGCTGACCGCTTCCTCGTGCTTTACGGTA
TCGCCGCTCCCGATTCGCAGCGCATCGCCTTCTATCGCCTTCTTGACGAGTTCTTCTGAGCGGGACTCTG
GGGTTCGAAATGACCGACCAAGCGACGCCCAACCTGCCATCACGAGATTTCGATTCCACCGCCGCCTTCT
ATGAAAGGTTGGGCTTCGGAATCGTTTTCCGGGACGCCGGCTGGATGATCCTCCAGCGCGGGGATCTCAT
GCTGGAGTTCTTCGCCCACCCTAGGGGGAGGCTAACTGAAACACGGAAGGAGACAATACCGGAAGGAACC
CGCGCTATGACGGCAATAAAAAGACAGAATAAAACGCACGGTGTTGGGTCGTTTGTTCATAAACGCGGGG
TTCGGTCCCAGGGCTGGCACTCTGTCGATACCCCACCGA
